Addgene plasmid #30749: pBS-F3-TGG
Depositing lab: Nathan Lawson & Scot Wolfe. Depositing organization: University of Massachusetts, Worcester. Publication: Evaluation and application of modularly assembled zinc-finger nucleases in zebrafish. Zhu C, Smith T, McNulty J, Rayla AL, Lakshmanan A, Siekmann AF, Buffardi M, Meng X, Shin J, Padmanabhan A, Cifuentes D, Giraldez AJ, Look AT, Epstein JA, Lawson ND, Wolfe SA. Development. 2011 Oct;138(20):4555-64. 10.1242/dev.066779 PubMed 21937602.
Backbone
  Vector backbone: pBlueScript II SK(+)
  Backbone size w/o insert (bp): 2877
  Vector type: Cloning vector
Growth in bacteria
  Bacterial resistance: Ampicillin, 100 μg/mL
  Growth temperature: 37°C
  Growth strain: DH5alpha
  Growth instructions: XL1Blue
  Copy number: High Copy
Gene/Insert
  Gene/Insert name: F3 TGG
  Insert size (bp): 276
  Cloning method: Restriction Enzyme; 5′ cloning site KpnI (not destroyed); 3′ cloning site XbalI (not destroyed)
  Sequencing primers: 5′ T7; 3′ T3
Terms and licenses: Academic/Nonprofit Terms; Industry Terms: Not Available to Industry
How to cite: pBS-F3-TGG was a gift from Nathan Lawson & Scot Wolfe (Addgene plasmid # 30749 ; http://n2t.net/addgene:30749 ; RRID:Addgene_30749)
