[The description below was written by a language model from this plasmid's Addgene catalogue record.]
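Description:
pBS-F3-TGG is a small bacterial cloning plasmid built on the pBlueScript II SK(+) backbone (about 2.9 kb without insert). It is maintained in E. coli at high copy number and selected with ampicillin. As a pBluescript-type phagemid, the backbone would normally supply a pUC-derived origin, an f1 origin and a polylinker flanked by T7 and T3 promoter/primer sites. No feature table accompanies this record, so these elements are inferred from the named backbone rather than from an annotation. The T7 and T3 sites are listed as the sequencing primer positions for the insert.

The payload is a 276 bp fragment named "F3 TGG", cloned between the KpnI and XbaI sites of the polylinker, both of which remain intact so the fragment can be excised again. The record does not describe the insert beyond its name. However, the associated publication concerns modularly assembled zinc-finger nucleases in zebrafish. In that context the name most plausibly denotes a zinc-finger module for the third finger position (F3) that recognises the DNA triplet TGG. This makes the plasmid one member of an archive of single-finger modules.

The record lists no promoter for expression in eukaryotic cells, no tag, no reporter and no nuclease domain. The plasmid is therefore best regarded as a storage and source vector rather than an expression construct. Its likely use is to provide a finger-encoding fragment that is combined with modules for other finger positions to build multi-finger DNA-binding arrays. Those arrays would then be moved into separate nuclease expression vectors for targeted gene disruption.
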