>Addgene plasmid #30749 | pBS-F3-TGG | depositor partial sequence | sequence record 14111 | Author sequence
GGTACCCGCCCATATGCTTGCCCTGTCGAGTCCTGCGATCGCCGCTTTTCTCGCTCGGATGAGCTTACCC
GCCATATCCGCATCCATACCGGTCAGAAGCCCTTCCAGTGTCGAATCTGTATGCGTAACTTCAGTCGTAG
TGACCACCTTACCACCCACATCCGCACCCACACAGGCGAGAAGCCTTTTGCATGCGACATCTGCGGCAGG
AAGTTCGCGCGTTCTGACCACCTGACCACCCACACCAAGATCCACACGGGTGAGAAATAATCTAGA
