>Addgene plasmid #30749 | pBS-F3-TGG | addgene partial sequence | sequence record 36435 | T7 5'-TAATACGACTCACTATAGGG-3'
CTTGCCCTGTCGAGTCCTGCGATCGCCGCTTTTCTCGCTCGGATGAGCTTACCCGCCATATCCGCATCCA
TACCGGTCAGAAGCCCTTCCAGTGTCGAATCTGTATGCGTAACTTCAGTCGTAGTGACCACCTTACCACC
CACATCCGCACCCACACAGGCGAGAAGCCTTTTGCATGCGACATCTGCGGCAGGAAGTTCGCGCGTTCTG
ACCACCTGACCACCCACACCAAGATCCACACGGGTGAGAAATAATCTAGAGCGGCCGCCACCGCGGTGGA
GCTCCAGCTTTTGTTCCCTTTAGTGAGGGTTAATTGCGCGCTTGGCGTAATCATGGTCATAGCTGTTTCC
TGTGTGAAATTGTTATCCGCTCACAATTCCACACAACATACGAGCCGGAAGCATAAAGTGTAAAGCCTGG
GGTGCCTAATGAGTGAGCTAACTCACATTAATTGCGTTGCGCTCACTGCCCGCTTTCCAGTCGGGAAACC
TGTCGTGCCAGCTGCATTAATGAATCGGCCAACGCGCGGGGAGAGGCGGTTTGCGTATTGGGCGCTCTTC
CGCTTCCTCGCTCACTGACTCGCTGCGCTCGGTCGTTCGGCTGCGGCGAGCGGTATCAGCTCACTCAAAG
GCGGTAATACGGTTATCCACAGAATCAGGGGATAACGCAGGAAAGAACATGTGAGCAAAAGGCCAGCAAA
AGGCCAGGAACCGTAAAA
